>Addgene plasmid #12485 | TOP8 | depositor partial sequence | sequence record 7327 | Author sequence
ATGGGTACTGTGCAGCTTACCGTAAACCTGAACAGTGATGGCGAGAACTATAATTTCGAATACACCGCAA
CCCGTGACGCAGAGTATATCAAGCACTTTGAAGAGGCTTTTCAAAAATGGTTAGATCTTGAGGCTCGTAA
TGCACAATTTACTACCCGCGCCGATCGGAAAGAGAAAGCTTTAGCGCTGGCGAAATGGCTGCAGGAAAAA
GCGAAAGAATATGGCATTGATCGCATTGAAACCGATATTGATGGAAAAGAAGTACGTGAACATTTTGAGA
CGACCGGTGGTTCTCTCGAGCACCACCACCACCACCACTGA
