[The description below was written by a language model from this plasmid's Addgene catalogue record.]
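Description:
TOP8 is a bacterial expression plasmid built on the pET29b(+) backbone (about 5.4 kb without insert) and carrying a 321 bp insert called Top8, cloned by restriction enzyme methods. The plasmid confers kanamycin resistance for selection in E. coli and is catalogued as high copy. No feature table accompanies the record, so the exact arrangement of regulatory elements is not documented here. However, pET-series vectors generally place the insert under a T7 promoter with a lac operator, so that transcription depends on T7 RNA polymerase supplied by a DE3 lysogen host and is induced through the lac system. The use of a T7 primer for 5′ sequencing is consistent with this layout.

The Top8 open reading frame is short, corresponding to a protein of roughly 100 residues, and is fused to a 6xHis tag at its N terminus. This tag allows purification by immobilized metal affinity chromatography. The record does not state the origin, species or function of Top8, nor whether it is a natural or engineered sequence, so nothing further can be said about the protein from the fields given. The plasmid is supplied in a cloning strain suited to propagation, while a BL21(DE3)pLysS host is recommended for protein production. In that host, the pLysS plasmid provides T7 lysozyme to dampen basal T7 polymerase activity before induction. The construct is therefore best understood as a reagent for recombinant overexpression and affinity purification of His-tagged Top8 in E. coli, presumably for downstream biochemical or structural characterization, although the record does not specify a particular application.
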