Addgene plasmid #12485: TOP8
Depositing lab: David Baker. Depositing organization: University of Washington.
Backbone
  Vector backbone: pet29 b(+)
  Backbone size w/o insert (bp): 5371
  Vector type: Bacterial Expression
Growth in bacteria
  Bacterial resistance: Kanamycin, 50 μg/mL
  Growth temperature: 37°C
  Growth strain: DH5alpha
  Growth instructions: Plasmids are provided in DH5 alpha, but for protein expression, BL21(DE3)pLysS is recommended.
  Copy number: High Copy
Gene/Insert
  Gene/Insert name: Top8
  Insert size (bp): 321
  Tag / fusion protein: 6xHis (N terminal on insert)
  Cloning method: Restriction Enzyme
  Sequencing primers: 5′ T7
Terms and licenses: Academic/Nonprofit Terms; Industry Terms: Not Available to Industry
How to cite: TOP8 was a gift from David Baker (Addgene plasmid # 12485 ; http://n2t.net/addgene:12485 ; RRID:Addgene_12485)
